>Addgene plasmid #210898 | pFBOH-MHL_RBBP7:1-411 | addgene full sequence | sequence record 426089 | Addgene NGS Result
CAGTCCAGTTATGCTGTGAAAAAGCATACTGGACTTTTGTTATGGCTAAAGCAAACTCTTCATTTTCTGA
AGTGCAAATTGCCCGTCGTATTAAAGAGGGGCGTGGCCAAGGGCATGGTAAAGACTATATTCGCGGCGTT
GTGACAATTTACCGAACAACTCCGCGGCCGGGAAGCCGATCTCGGCTTGAACGAATTGTTAGGTGGCGGT
ACTTGGGTCGATATCAAAGTGCATCACTTCTTCCCGTATGCCCAACTTTGTATAGAGAGCCACTGCGGGA
TCGTCACCGTAATCTGCTTGCACGTAGATCACATAAGCACCAAGCGCGTTGGCCTCATGCTTGAGCAGAT
TGATGAGCGCGGTGGCAATGCCCTGCCTCCGGTGCTCGCCGGAGACTGCGAGATCATAGATATAGATCTC
ACTACGCGGCTGCTCAAACTTGGGCAGAACGTAAGCCGCGAGAGCGCCAACAACCGCTTCTTGGTCGAAG
GCAGCAAGCGCGATGAATGTCTTACTACGGAGCAAGTTCCCGAGGTAATCGGAGTCCGGCTGATGTTGGG
AGTAGGTGGCTACGTCTCCGAACTCACGACCGAAAAGATCAAGAGCAGCCCGCATGGATTTGACTTGGTC
AGGGCCGAGCCTACATGTGCGAATGATGCCCATACTTGAGCCACCTAACTTTGTTTTAGGGCGACTGCCC
TGCTGCGTAACATCGTTGCTGCTCCATAACATCAAACATCGACCCACGGCGTAACGCGCTTGCTGCTTGG
ATGCCCGAGGCATAGACTGTACAAAAAAACAGTCATAACAAGCCATGAAAACCGCCACTGCGCCGTTACC
ACCGCTGCGTTCGGTCAAGGTTCTGGACCAGTTGCGTGAGCGCATACGCTACTTGCATTACAGTTTACGA
ACCGAACAGGCTTATGTCAACTGGGTTCGTGCCTTCATCCGTTTCCACGGTGTGCGTCACCCGGCAACCT
TGGGCAGCAGCGAAGTCGAGGCATTTCTGTCCTGGCTGGCGAACGAGCGCAAGGTTTCGGTCTCCACGCA
TCGTCAGGCATTGGCGGCCTTGCTGTTCTTCTACGGCAAGGTGCTGTGCACGGATCTGCCCTGGCTTCAG
GAGATCGGAAGACCTCGGCCGTCGCGGCGCTTGCCGGTGGTGCTGACCCCGGATGAAGTGGTTCGCATCC
TCGGTTTTCTGGAAGGCGAGCATCGTTTGTTCGCCCAGGACTCTAGCTATAGTTCTAGTGGTTGGCTACG
TATACTCCGGAATATTAATAGATCATGGAGATAATTAAAATGATAACCATCTCGCAAATAAATAAGTATT
TTACTGTTTTCGTAACAGTTTTGTAATAAAAAAACCTATAAATATTCCGGATTATTCATACCGTCCCACC
ATCGGGCGCGGATCTCGGTCCGAAAACCATGCATCATCATCATCATCACAGCAGCGGCAGAGAAAACTTG
TATTTCCAGGGCATGGCGAGTAAAGAGATGTTTGAAGATACTGTGGAGGAGCGTGTCATCAATGAAGAAT
ATAAAATCTGGAAGAAGAATACACCGTTTCTATATGACCTGGTTATGACCCATGCTCTTCAGTGGCCCAG
TCTTACCGTTCAGTGGCTTCCTGAAGTGACTAAACCTGAAGGAAAAGATTATGCCCTTCATTGGCTAGTG
CTGGGGACTCATACGTCTGATGAGCAGAATCATCTGGTGGTTGCTCGAGTACATATTCCCAATGATGATG
CACAGTTTGATGCTTCCCATTGTGACAGTGACAAGGGTGAATTTGGTGGCTTTGGTTCTGTAACAGGAAA
AATTGAATGTGAAATTAAAATCAATCACGAAGGAGAAGTAAACCGTGCTCGTTACATGCCGCAGAATCCT
CACATCATTGCTACAAAAACACCATCTTCTGATGTGTTGGTTTTTGACTATACAAAACACCCTGCTAAAC
CAGACCCAAGTGGAGAATGTAATCCTGATCTCAGATTAAGAGGTCACCAGAAGGAAGGCTATGGTCTCTC
CTGGAATTCAAATTTGAGTGGACATCTCCTAAGTGCATCTGATGACCATACTGTTTGTCTGTGGGATATA
AACGCAGGACCAAAAGAAGGCAAAATTGTGGATGCTAAAGCCATCTTTACTGGCCACTCAGCTGTTGTAG
AGGATGTGGCCTGGCACCTGCTGCACGAGTCATTGTTTGGATCTGTTGCTGATGATCAGAAACTTATGAT
ATGGGACACCAGGTCCAATACCACCTCCAAGCCGAGTCACTTGGTGGATGCGCACACTGCCGAAGTCAAC
TGCCTCTCATTCAATCCCTACAGCGAATTTATTCTAGCCACCGGCTCTGCGGATAAGACCGTAGCTTTAT
GGGATCTGCGTAACTTAAAATTAAAACTCCATACCTTCGAATCTCATAAAGATGAAATTTTCCAGGTCCA
CTGGTCTCCACATAATGAAACTATTCTGGCTTCAAGTGGTACTGACCGCCGCCTGAATGTGTGGGATTTA
AGTAAAATTGGGGAAGAACAATCAGCAGAAGATGCAGAAGATGGGCCTCCAGAACTCCTGTTTATTCATG
GAGGACACACTGCTAAGATTTCAGATTTTAGCTGGAACCCCAATGAGCCTTGGGTCATTTGCTCAGTGTC
TGAGGATAACATCATGCAGATATGGCAAATGGCTGAAAATATTTACAATGATGAATGATGACGAAGCTTG
TCGAGAAGTACTAGAGGATCATAATCAGCCATACCACATTTGTAGAGGTTTTACTTGCTTTAAAAAACCT
CCCACACCTCCCCCTGAACCTGAAACATAAAATGAATGCAATTGTTGTTGTTAACTTGTTTATTGCAGCT
TATAATGGTTACAAATAAAGCAATAGCATCACAAATTTCACAAATAAAGCATTTTTTTCACTGCATTCTA
GTTGTGGTTTGTCCAAACTCATCAATGTATCTTATCATGTCTGGATCTGATCACTGATATCGCCTAGGAG
ATCCGAACCAGATAAGTGAAATCTAGTTCCAAACTATTTTGTCATTTTTAATTTTCGTATTAGCTTACGA
CGCTACACCCAGTTCCCATCTATTTTGTCACTCTTCCCTAAATAATCCTTAAAAACTCCATTTCCACCCC
TCCCAGTTCCCAACTATTTTGTCCGCCCACAGCGGGGCATTTTTCTTCCTGTTATGTTTTTAATCAAACA
TCCTGCCAACTCCATGTGACAAACCGTCATCTTCGGCTACTTTTTCTCTGTCACAGAATGAAAATTTTTC
TGTCATCTCTTCGTTATTAATGTTTGTAATTGACTGAATATCAACGCTTATTTGCAGCCTGAATGGCGAA
TGGG
[124 nt withheld, positions 3365-3488]
C
[91 nt withheld, positions 3490-3580]
A
[49 nt withheld, positions 3582-3630]
CCTTTGACGTTGGAGTCCACGTTCTT
[37 nt withheld, positions 3657-3693]
ACCCTATCTCGGTCTATTCTTTTGATTTATAAGGGATTTTGCCGATTTCGGCCTATTGGTTAAAAAATGA
GCTGATTTAACAAAAATTTAACGCGAATTTTAACAAAATATTAACGCTTACAATTTAGGTGGCACTTTTC
GGGGAAATGTGCGCGGAACCCCTATTTGTTTATTTTTCTAAATACATTCAAATATGTATCCGCTCATGAG
ACAATAACCCTGATAAATGCTTCAATAATATTGAAAAAGGAAGAGTATGAGTATTCAACATTTCCGTGTC
GCCCTTATTCCCTTTTTTGCGGCATTTTGCCTTCCTGTTTTTGCTCACCCAGAAACGCTGGTGAAAGTAA
AAGATGCTGAAGATCAGTTGGGTGCACGAGTGGGTTACATCGAACTGGATCTCAACAGCGGTAAGATCCT
TGAGAGTTTTCGCCCCGAAGAACGTTTTCCAATGATGAGCACTTTTAAAGTTCTGCTATGTGGCGCGGTA
TTATCCCGTATTGACGCCGGGCAAGAGCAACTCGGTCGCCGCATACACTATTCTCAGAATGACTTGGTTG
AGTACTCACCAGTCACAGAAAAGCATCTTACGGATGGCATGACAGTAAGAGAATTATGCAGTGCTGCCAT
AACCATGAGTGATAACACTGCGGCCAACTTACTTCTGACAACGATCGGAGGACCGAAGGAGCTAACCGCT
TTTTTGCACAACATGGGGGATCATGTAACTCGCCTTGATCGTTGGGAACCGGAGCTGAATGAAGCCATAC
CAAACGACGAGCGTGACACCACGATGCCTGTAGCAATGGCAACAACGTTGCGCAAACTATTAACTGGCGA
ACTACTTACTCTAGCTTCCCGGCAACAATTAATAGACTGGATGGAGGCGGATAAAGTTGCAGGACCACTT
CTGCGCTCGGCCCTTCCGGCTGGCTGGTTTATTGCTGATAAATCTGGAGCCGGTGAGCGTGGGTCTCGCG
GTATCATTGCAGCACTGGGGCCAGATGGTAAGCCCTCCCGTATCGTAGTTATCTACACGACGGGGAGTCA
GGCAACTATGGATGAACGAAATAGACAGATCGCTGAGATAGGTGCCTCACTGATTAAGCATTGGTAACTG
TCAGACCAAGTTTACTCATATATACTTTAGATTGATTTAAAACTTCATTTTTAATTTAAAAGGATCTAGG
TGAAGATCCTTTTTGATAATCTCATGACCAAAATCCCTTAACGTGAGTTTTCGTTCCACTGAGCGTCAGA
CCCCGTAGAAAAGATCAAAGGATCTTCTTGAGATCCTTTTTTTCTGCGCGTAATCTGCTGCTTGCAAACA
AAAAAACCACCGCTACCAGCGGTGGTTTGTTTGCCGGATCAAGAGCTACCAACTCTTTTTCCGAAGGTAA
CTGGCTTCAGCAGAGCGCAGATACCAAATACTGTTCTTCTAGTGTAGCCGTAGTTAGGCCACCACTTCAA
GAACTCTGTAGCACCGCCTACATACCTCGCTCTGCTAATCCTGTTACCAGTGGCTGCTGCCAGTGGCGAT
AAGTCGTGTCTTACCGGGTTGGACTCAAGACGATAGTTACCGGATAAGGCGCAGCGGTCGGGCTGAACGG
GGGGTTCGTGCACACAGCCCAGCTTGGAGCGAACGACCTACACCGAACTGAGATACCTACAGCGTGAGCT
ATGAGAAAGCGCCACGCTTCCCGAAGGGAGAAAGGCGGACAGGTATCCGGTAAGCGGCAGGGTCGGAACA
GGAGAGCGCACGAGGGAGCTTCCAGGGGGAAACGCCTGGTATCTTTATAGTCCTGTCGGGTTTCGCCACC
TCTGACTTGAGCGTCGATTTTTGTGATGCTCGTCAGGGGGGCGGAGCCTATGGAAAAACGCCAGCAACGC
GGCCTTTTTACGGTTCCTGGCCTTTTGCTGGCCTTTTGCTCACATGTTCTTTCCTGCGTTATCCCCTGAT
TCTGTGGATAACCGTATTACCGCCTTTGAGTGAGCTGATACCGCTCGCCGCAGCCGAACGACCGAGCGCA
GCGAGTCAGTGAGCGAGGAAGCGGAAGAGCGCCTGATGCGGTATTTTCTCCTTACGCATCTGTGCGGTAT
TTCACACCGCATAGACCAGCCGCGTAACCTGGCAAAATCGGTTACGGTTGAGTAATAAATGGATGCCCTG
CGTAAGCGGGTGTGGGCGGACAATAAAGTCTTAAACTGAACAAAATAGATCTAAACTATGACAATAAAGT
CTTAAACTAGACAGAATAGTTGTAAACTGAAAT
Features (pLannotate 1.2.2; 16 found; start..end, strand, type, name):
    199..732     -  CDS            GmR: gentamycin acetyltransferase; aacC1; confers resistance to gentamycin
    902..930     -  promoter       Pc promoter: intI1 (promoter lies within the coding sequence); class 1 integron promoter
    908..1255    -  CDS            YPR2_ECOLX (fragment): Protein predicted: Swiss-Prot protein existence level 4. From Escherichia coli.
   1282..1373    +  promoter       polyhedrin promoter: polh from Autographa californica; promoter for the baculovirus polyhedrin gene
   1430..1448    +  CDS            capTEV™ (fragment): composite tag for in vivo biotinylation, TEV protease cleavage, and 6xHis tagging
   1483..2715    +  CDS            RBBP7: RBBP7_HUMAN - Also known as RBAP46. Experimental evidence at protein level: Swiss-Prot protein existence level 1. Core histone-binding subunit that may target chromatin remodeling factors, histone acetyltransferases and histone deacetylases to their histone substrates in a manner that is regulated by nucleosomal DNA. Component of several complexes which regulate chromatin metabolism. These include the type B histone acetyltransferase (HAT) complex, which is required for chromatin assembly following DNA replication; the core histone deacetylase (HDAC) complex, which promotes histone deacetylati
   2747..2830    +  CDS            large T antigen (fragment): large T antigen from SV40 (simian virus 40)
   2853..2987    +  polyA_signal   SV40 poly(A) signal: SV40 polyadenylation signal
   3016..3181    -  mobile_element Tn7L: mini-Tn7 element (left end of the Tn7 transposon) Tn7
   3344..3360    +  CDS            lacZα (fragment): LacZα fragment of β-galactosidase; lacZ fragment
   3365..3819    +  rep_origin     f1 ori (sequence partly withheld): f1 bacteriophage origin of replication; arrow indicates direction of (+) strand synthesis
   3845..3949    +  promoter       AmpR promoter: bla
   3950..4810    +  CDS            AmpR: β-lactamase; bla; confers resistance to ampicillin, carbenicillin, and related antibiotics
   4981..5569    +  rep_origin     ori: high-copy-number ColE1/pMB1/pBR322/pUC origin of replication
   5755..5806    -  misc_feature   bom (fragment): basis of mobility region from pBR322
   5874..132     -  mobile_element Tn7R (across the origin): mini-Tn7 element (right end of the Tn7 transposon) Tn7
