[The description below was written by a language model from this plasmid's Addgene catalogue record and pLannotate feature annotations shown in this document.]
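Description:
pFBOH-MHL_RBBP7:1-411 is a baculovirus transfer (donor) plasmid for producing a fragment of human RBBP7 (RbAp46) in insect cells. The backbone, pFBOH-MHL, is a modified pFastBac1. It replicates in E. coli from a high-copy ColE1/pUC-type origin, is selected with ampicillin through the bla gene, and also carries an f1 phage origin. The sequenced plasmid is about 6 kb.

The expression cassette lies between the Tn7R and Tn7L ends of a mini-Tn7 element. In pFastBac-type systems, these ends allow site-specific transposition of the intervening DNA into a baculovirus shuttle genome (bacmid) maintained in E. coli. A gentamicin acetyltransferase gene driven by the class 1 integron Pc promoter sits inside the same transposable segment, so gentamicin resistance moves with the cassette and marks recombinant bacmids. Expression of the insert is driven by the very late, strong polyhedrin promoter of Autographa californica nucleopolyhedrovirus and is terminated by an SV40 polyadenylation signal.

The 1,233 bp wild-type insert encodes RBBP7 residues M1 to E411 and was introduced by ligation-independent cloning, which destroyed the BseRI sites used. It is fused at its N terminus to a 6xHis tag followed by a TEV protease recognition site, allowing metal-affinity purification and subsequent tag removal. The short "capTEV" annotation in the feature table corresponds to this tag region.

RBBP7 is a WD40-repeat histone-binding subunit of several chromatin-modifying complexes. The plasmid was deposited with a study evaluating the ligandability of WD40 repeat proteins, which is consistent with use for making recombinant protein for biochemical, structural or ligand-screening work.
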