Addgene plasmid #210898: pFBOH-MHL_RBBP7:1-411
Purpose: Insect expression of human RBBP7 fragment M1 to E411. N-terminal 6X His tag with TEV cleavage.
Depositing lab: Cheryl Arrowsmith. Depositing organization: University of Toronto. Publication: A Target Class Ligandability Evaluation of WD40 Repeat-Containing Proteins. Ackloo S, Li F, Szewczyk M, Seitova A, Loppnau P, Zeng H, Xu J, Ahmad S, Arnautova YA, Baghaie AJ, Beldar S, Bolotokova A, Centrella PA, Chau I, Clark MA, Cuozzo JW, Dehghani-Tafti S, Disch JS, Dong A, Dumas A, Feng JA, Ghiabi P, Gibson E, Gilmer J, Goldman B, Green SR, Guie MA, Guilinger JP, Harms N, Herasymenko O, Houliston S, Hutchinson A, Kearnes S, Keefe AD, Kimani SW, Kramer T, Kutera M, Kwak HA, Lento C, Li Y, Liu J, Loup J, Machado RAC, Mulhern CJ, Perveen S, Righetto GL, Riley P, Shrestha S, Sigel EA, Silva M, Sintchak MD, Slakman BL, Taylor RD, Thompson J, Torng W, Underkoffler C, von Rechenberg M, Walsh RT, Watson I, Wilson DJ, Wolf E, Yadav M, Yazdi AK, Zhang J, Zhang Y, Santhakumar V, Edwards AM, Barsyte-Lovejoy D, Schapira M, Brown PJ, Halabelian L, Arrowsmith CH. J Med Chem. 2025 Jan 23;68(2):1092-1112. doi: 10.1021/acs.jmedchem.4c02010. Epub 2024 Nov 4. PubMed 39495097.
Backbone
  Vector backbone: pFBOH-MHL
  Backbone manufacturer: pFASTBac1 Modified
  Vector type: Insect Expression
  Selectable markers: Gentamicin
Growth in bacteria
  Bacterial resistance: Ampicillin, 100 μg/mL
  Growth temperature: 37°C
  Growth strain: DH5alpha
  Copy number: High Copy
Gene/Insert
  Gene/Insert name: RBBP7:M1-E411
  Species: H. sapiens (human)
  Insert size (bp): 1233
  Mutation: wild type
  Entrez Gene: RBBP7 (a.k.a. RbAp46)
  Promoter: Polyhedrin
  Tag / fusion protein: MHHHHHHSSGRENLYFQG (N terminal on insert)
  Cloning method: Ligation Independent Cloning
  Sequencing primers: 5′ tattccggattattcataccg; 3′ ctctacaaatgtggtatggc
Resource information
  A portion of this plasmid was derived from a plasmid made by: Open Biosystems (LIFESEQ1449828)
Terms and licenses: Academic/Nonprofit Terms; Industry Terms: Not Available to Industry
Depositor comments: 5' Cloning Site: BseRI (destroyed), 3' Cloning Site: BseRI (destroyed).
How to cite: pFBOH-MHL_RBBP7:1-411 was a gift from Cheryl Arrowsmith (Addgene plasmid # 210898 ; http://n2t.net/addgene:210898 ; RRID:Addgene_210898)
