>Addgene plasmid #210898 | pFBOH-MHL_RBBP7:1-411 | depositor partial sequence | sequence record 411276 | Insert sequence
ATGGCGAGTAAAGAGATGTTTGAAGATACTGTGGAGGAGCGTGTCATCAATGAAGAATATAAAATCTGGA
AGAAGAATACACCGTTTCTATATGACCTGGTTATGACCCATGCTCTTCAGTGGCCCAGTCTTACCGTTCA
GTGGCTTCCTGAAGTGACTAAACCTGAAGGAAAAGATTATGCCCTTCATTGGCTAGTGCTGGGGACTCAT
ACGTCTGATGAGCAGAATCATCTGGTGGTTGCTCGAGTACATATTCCCAATGATGATGCACAGTTTGATG
CTTCCCATTGTGACAGTGACAAGGGTGAATTTGGTGGCTTTGGTTCTGTAACAGGAAAAATTGAATGTGA
AATTAAAATCAATCACGAAGGAGAAGTAAACCGTGCTCGTTACATGCCGCAGAATCCTCACATCATTGCT
ACAAAAACACCATCTTCTGATGTGTTGGTTTTTGACTATACAAAACACCCTGCTAAACCAGACCCAAGTG
GAGAATGTAATCCTGATCTCAGATTAAGAGGTCACCAGAAGGAAGGCTATGGTCTCTCCTGGAATTCAAA
TTTGAGTGGACATCTCCTAAGTGCATCTGATGACCATACTGTTTGTCTGTGGGATATAAACGCAGGACCA
AAAGAAGGCAAAATTGTGGATGCTAAAGCCATCTTTACTGGCCACTCAGCTGTTGTAGAGGATGTGGCCT
GGCACCTGCTGCACGAGTCATTGTTTGGATCTGTTGCTGATGATCAGAAACTTATGATATGGGACACCAG
GTCCAATACCACCTCCAAGCCGAGTCACTTGGTGGATGCGCACACTGCCGAAGTCAACTGCCTCTCATTC
AATCCCTACAGCGAATTTATTCTAGCCACCGGCTCTGCGGATAAGACCGTAGCTTTATGGGATCTGCGTA
ACTTAAAATTAAAACTCCATACCTTCGAATCTCATAAAGATGAAATTTTCCAGGTCCACTGGTCTCCACA
TAATGAAACTATTCTGGCTTCAAGTGGTACTGACCGCCGCCTGAATGTGTGGGATTTAAGTAAAATTGGG
GAAGAACAATCAGCAGAAGATGCAGAAGATGGGCCTCCAGAACTCCTGTTTATTCATGGAGGACACACTG
CTAAGATTTCAGATTTTAGCTGGAACCCCAATGAGCCTTGGGTCATTTGCTCAGTGTCTGAGGATAACAT
CATGCAGATATGGCAAATGGCTGAAAATATTTACAATGATGAA
